Addgene plasmid #84804: LCV2 V-1
Purpose: Cas9 with sgRNA targeting Exon 1 of VEGF-A
Depositing lab: Glenn Yiu. Depositing organization: University of California, Davis. Publication: Genomic Disruption of VEGF-A Expression in Human Retinal Pigment Epithelial Cells Using CRISPR-Cas9 Endonuclease. Yiu G, Tieu E, Nguyen AT, Wong B, Smit-McBride Z. Invest Ophthalmol Vis Sci. 2016 Oct 1;57(13):5490-5497. doi: 10.1167/iovs.16-20296. PubMed 27768202.
Backbone
  Vector backbone: LentiCRISPRv2
  Backbone manufacturer: Feng Zhang lab (Addgene #52961)
  Vector type: Mammalian Expression, Lentiviral, CRISPR
  Selectable markers: Puromycin
Growth in bacteria
  Bacterial resistance: Ampicillin, 100 μg/mL
  Growth temperature: 37°C
  Growth strain: NEB Stable
  Copy number: Unknown
Gene/Insert
  Gene/Insert name: gRNA targeting VEGF-A
  gRNA/shRNA sequence: GGAGGAAGAGTAGCTCGCCG
  Species: H. sapiens (human)
  Entrez Gene: VEGFA (a.k.a. L-VEGF, MVCD1, VEGF, VPF)
  Promoter: U6
  Cloning method: Restriction Enzyme; 5′ cloning site BsmBI (unknown if destroyed); 3′ cloning site BsmBI (unknown if destroyed)
  Sequencing primers: 5′ LKO.1 5' (GACTATCATATGCTTACCGT)
Terms and licenses: Academic/Nonprofit Terms; Industry Terms: Not Available to Industry
How to cite: LCV2 V-1 was a gift from Glenn Yiu (Addgene plasmid # 84804 ; http://n2t.net/addgene:84804 ; RRID:Addgene_84804)
