[The description below was written by a language model from this plasmid's Addgene catalogue record and pLannotate feature annotations shown in this document.]
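Description:
LCV2 V-1 is a third-generation-style, self-inactivating HIV-1 lentiviral CRISPR plasmid built on the LentiCRISPRv2 backbone, delivering both Streptococcus pyogenes Cas9 and a single guide RNA against exon 1 of human VEGF-A from one vector. It is propagated in E. coli through a high-copy ColE1/pUC-type origin with ampicillin selection (AmpR). The backbone also carries an f1 origin and an SV40/EM7-driven bleomycin/Zeocin resistance cassette that lies outside the LTRs and so is not part of the packaged genome.

The transfer region begins with a CMV enhancer/promoter fused to a truncated 5' LTR, which drives Tat-independent production of genomic RNA in packaging cells. This is followed by the Ψ packaging signal with a gag fragment, the Rev response element for nuclear export, and the cPPT/CTS, which aids nuclear import. A human U6 RNA polymerase III promoter then expresses the VEGF-A spacer, cloned through the BsmBI sites, joined to the S. pyogenes gRNA scaffold. Downstream, an EF-1α core promoter drives the Cas9 coding sequence followed by puromycin N-acetyltransferase for selecting transduced mammalian cells. The table does not annotate the short interval between the two reading frames, so the linker that couples them is not stated in this record. A WPRE enhances transcript expression, and the ΔU3 3' LTR inactivates the viral promoter after integration, with a bGH polyadenylation signal beyond it.

According to the record, the construct is intended to disrupt VEGF-A expression by Cas9-induced double-strand breaks, and the associated work applied it to human retinal pigment epithelial cells.
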