Features (pLannotate 1.2.2; 33 found; start..end, strand, type, name):
     31..83      -  misc_feature   bom (fragment): basis of mobility region from pBR322
    238..617     +  enhancer       CMV enhancer: human cytomegalovirus immediate early enhancer
    618..817     +  promoter       CMV promoter: human cytomegalovirus (CMV) immediate early promoter
    835..1015    +  LTR            5' LTR (truncated): truncated 5' long terminal repeat (LTR) from HIV-1
   1062..1187    +  misc_feature   HIV-1 Ψ: packaging signal of human immunodeficiency virus type 1
   1171..1534    +  CDS            HIV-1 gag (fragment): gag protein from human immunodeficiency virus 1; gag
   1680..1913    +  misc_feature   RRE: The Rev response element (RRE) of HIV-1 allows for Rev-dependent mRNA export from the nucleus to the cytoplasm.
   2290..2390    +  CDS            Rev (fragment): human immunodeficiency virus 1 (HIV-1) Rev protein; rev; enhances nuclear export of unspliced and incompletely spliced viral mRNAs
   2440..2557    +  misc_feature   cPPT/CTS: central polypurine tract and central termination sequence of HIV-1
   2608..2848    +  promoter       U6 promoter: RNA polymerase III promoter for human U6 snRNA
   2878..2953    +  misc_RNA       gRNA scaffold: guide RNA scaffold for the Streptococcus pyogenes CRISPR/Cas9 system
   2971..2989    +  CDS            small t antigen (fragment): SV40 (simian virus 40) small t antigen
   3015..3226    +  promoter       EF-1α core promoter: core promoter for human elongation factor EF-1α
   3251..7354    +  CDS            Cas9: Cas9 (Csn1) endonuclease from the Streptococcus pyogenes Type II CRISPR/Cas system generates RNA-guided double strand breaks in DNA
   7492..8089    +  CDS            PuroR (fragment): puromycin N-acetyltransferase; pac from Streptomyces; confers resistance to puromycin
   8105..8693    +  misc_feature   WPRE: woodchuck hepatitis virus posttranscriptional regulatory element
   8744..8763    +  misc_feature   cPPT/CTS (fragment): central polypurine tract and central termination sequence of HIV-1
   8765..8998    +  LTR            3' LTR (ΔU3): self-inactivating 3' long terminal repeat (LTR) from HIV-1
   9030..9254    +  polyA_signal   bGH poly(A) signal: bovine growth hormone polyadenylation signal
   9258..9279    +  promoter       SV40 promoter (fragment): SV40 enhancer and early promoter
   9300..9728    +  rep_origin     f1 ori (sequence partly withheld): f1 bacteriophage origin of replication; arrow indicates direction of (+) strand synthesis
   9742..10071   +  promoter       SV40 promoter: SV40 enhancer and early promoter
  10119..10166   +  promoter       EM7 promoter: synthetic bacterial promoter&nbsp
  10185..10559   +  CDS            BleoR: antibiotic-binding protein; Sh ble from Streptoalloteichus hindustanus; confers resistance to bleomycin, phleomycin, and Zeocin™
  10569..10694   +  CDS            ble (fragment): BLE_KLEPN - Experimental evidence at protein level: Swiss-Prot protein existence level 1. Binding protein with a strong affinity to the bleomycin family of antibiotics. Binds to CL990; an antimitotic-antibiotic compound. From Klebsiella pneumoniae.
  10689..10810   +  polyA_signal   SV40 poly(A) signal: SV40 polyadenylation signal
  10881..10903   -  protein_bind   lac operator (fragment): The lac repressor binds to the lac operator to inhibit transcription in E. coli. This inhibition can be relieved by adding lactose or isopropyl-β-D-thiogalactopyranoside (IPTG). lac repressor encoded by lacI
  10907..10937   -  promoter       lac promoter: promoter for the E. coli lac operon
  10952..10973   -  protein_bind   CAP binding site: CAP binding activates transcription in the presence of cAMP. E. coli catabolite activator protein
  10986..11078   -  CDS            lacI (fragment): lac repressor; lacI; The lac repressor binds to the lac operator to inhibit transcription in E. coli. This inhibition can be relieved by adding lactose or isopropyl-β-D-thiogalactopyranoside (IPTG).
  11261..11849   -  rep_origin     ori: high-copy-number ColE1/pMB1/pBR322/pUC origin of replication
  12020..12880   -  CDS            AmpR: β-lactamase; bla; confers resistance to ampicillin, carbenicillin, and related antibiotics
  12881..12985   -  promoter       AmpR promoter: bla
>Addgene plasmid #84804 | LCV2 V-1 | depositor full sequence | sequence record 162603 | LCV2 V-1 sequence 13013 bps
GTCGACGGATCGGGAGATCTCCCGATCCCCTATGGTGCACTCTCAGTACAATCTGCTCTGATGCCGCATA
GTTAAGCCAGTATCTGCTCCCTGCTTGTGTGTTGGAGGTCGCTGAGTAGTGCGCGAGCAAAATTTAAGCT
ACAACAAGGCAAGGCTTGACCGACAATTGCATGAAGAATCTGCTTAGGGTTAGGCGTTTTGCGCTGCTTC
GCGATGTACGGGCCAGATATACGCGTTGACATTGATTATTGACTAGTTATTAATAGTAATCAATTACGGG
GTCATTAGTTCATAGCCCATATATGGAGTTCCGCGTTACATAACTTACGGTAAATGGCCCGCCTGGCTGA
CCGCCCAACGACCCCCGCCCATTGACGTCAATAATGACGTATGTTCCCATAGTAACGCCAATAGGGACTT
TCCATTGACGTCAATGGGTGGAGTATTTACGGTAAACTGCCCACTTGGCAGTACATCAAGTGTATCATAT
GCCAAGTACGCCCCCTATTGACGTCAATGACGGTAAATGGCCCGCCTGGCATTATGCCCAGTACATGACC
TTATGGGACTTTCCTACTTGGCAGTACATCTACGTATTAGTCATCGCTATTACCATGGTGATGCGGTTTT
GGCAGTACATCAATGGGCGTGGATAGCGGTTTGACTCACGGGGATTTCCAAGTCTCCACCCCATTGACGT
CAATGGGAGTTTGTTTTGGCACCAAAATCAACGGGACTTTCCAAAATGTCGTAACAACTCCGCCCCATTG
ACGCAAATGGGCGGTAGGCGTGTACGGTGGGAGGTCTATATAAGCAGCGCGTTTTGCCTGTACTGGGTCT
CTCTGGTTAGACCAGATCTGAGCCTGGGAGCTCTCTGGCTAACTAGGGAACCCACTGCTTAAGCCTCAAT
AAAGCTTGCCTTGAGTGCTTCAAGTAGTGTGTGCCCGTCTGTTGTGTGACTCTGGTAACTAGAGATCCCT
CAGACCCTTTTAGTCAGTGTGGAAAATCTCTAGCAGTGGCGCCCGAACAGGGACTTGAAAGCGAAAGGGA
AACCAGAGGAGCTCTCTCGACGCAGGACTCGGCTTGCTGAAGCGCGCACGGCAAGAGGCGAGGGGCGGCG
ACTGGTGAGTACGCCAAAAATTTTGACTAGCGGAGGCTAGAAGGAGAGAGATGGGTGCGAGAGCGTCAGT
ATTAAGCGGGGGAGAATTAGATCGCGATGGGAAAAAATTCGGTTAAGGCCAGGGGGAAAGAAAAAATATA
AATTAAAACATATAGTATGGGCAAGCAGGGAGCTAGAACGATTCGCAGTTAATCCTGGCCTGTTAGAAAC
ATCAGAAGGCTGTAGACAAATACTGGGACAGCTACAACCATCCCTTCAGACAGGATCAGAAGAACTTAGA
TCATTATATAATACAGTAGCAACCCTCTATTGTGTGCATCAAAGGATAGAGATAAAAGACACCAAGGAAG
CTTTAGACAAGATAGAGGAAGAGCAAAACAAAAGTAAGACCACCGCACAGCAAGCGGCCGCTGATCTTCA
GACCTGGAGGAGGAGATATGAGGGACAATTGGAGAAGTGAATTATATAAATATAAAGTAGTAAAAATTGA
ACCATTAGGAGTAGCACCCACCAAGGCAAAGAGAAGAGTGGTGCAGAGAGAAAAAAGAGCAGTGGGAATA
GGAGCTTTGTTCCTTGGGTTCTTGGGAGCAGCAGGAAGCACTATGGGCGCAGCGTCAATGACGCTGACGG
TACAGGCCAGACAATTATTGTCTGGTATAGTGCAGCAGCAGAACAATTTGCTGAGGGCTATTGAGGCGCA
ACAGCATCTGTTGCAACTCACAGTCTGGGGCATCAAGCAGCTCCAGGCAAGAATCCTGGCTGTGGAAAGA
TACCTAAAGGATCAACAGCTCCTGGGGATTTGGGGTTGCTCTGGAAAACTCATTTGCACCACTGCTGTGC
CTTGGAATGCTAGTTGGAGTAATAAATCTCTGGAACAGATTTGGAATCACACGACCTGGATGGAGTGGGA
CAGAGAAATTAACAATTACACAAGCTTAATACACTCCTTAATTGAAGAATCGCAAAACCAGCAAGAAAAG
AATGAACAAGAATTATTGGAATTAGATAAATGGGCAAGTTTGTGGAATTGGTTTAACATAACAAATTGGC
TGTGGTATATAAAATTATTCATAATGATAGTAGGAGGCTTGGTAGGTTTAAGAATAGTTTTTGCTGTACT
TTCTATAGTGAATAGAGTTAGGCAGGGATATTCACCATTATCGTTTCAGACCCACCTCCCAACCCCGAGG
GGACCCGACAGGCCCGAAGGAATAGAAGAAGAAGGTGGAGAGAGAGACAGAGACAGATCCATTCGATTAG
TGAACGGATCGGCACTGCGTGCGCCAATTCTGCAGACAAATGGCAGTATTCATCCACAATTTTAAAAGAA
AAGGGGGGATTGGGGGGTACAGTGCAGGGGAAAGAATAGTAGACATAATAGCAACAGACATACAAACTAA
AGAATTACAAAAACAAATTACAAAAATTCAAAATTTTCGGGTTTATTACAGGGACAGCAGAGATCCAGTT
TGGTTAATTAAGGTACCGAGGGCCTATTTCCCATGATTCCTTCATATTTGCATATACGATACAAGGCTGT
TAGAGAGATAATTAGAATTAATTTGACTGTAAACACAAAGATATTAGTACAAAATACGTGACGTAGAAAG
TAATAATTTCTTGGGTAGTTTGCAGTTTTAAAATTATGTTTTAAAATGGACTATCATATGCTTACCGTAA
CTTGAAAGTATTTCGATTTCTTGGCTTTATATATCTTGTGGAAAGGACGAAACACCGGGAGGAAGAGTAG
CTCGCCGGTTTTAGAGCTAGAAATAGCAAGTTAAAATAAGGCTAGTCCGTTATCAACTTGAAAAAGTGGC
ACCGAGTCGGTGCTTTTTTGAATTCGCTAGCTAGGTCTTGAAAGGAGTGGGAATTGGCTCCGGTGCCCGT
CAGTGGGCAGAGCGCACATCGCCCACAGTCCCCGAGAAGTTGGGGGGAGGGGTCGGCAATTGATCCGGTG
CCTAGAGAAGGTGGCGCGGGGTAAACTGGGAAAGTGATGTCGTGTACTGGCTCCGCCTTTTTCCCGAGGG
TGGGGGAGAACCGTATATAAGTGCAGTAGTCGCCGTGAACGTTCTTTTTCGCAACGGGTTTGCCGCCAGA
ACACAGGACCGGTTCTAGAGCGCTGCCACCATGGACAAGAAGTACAGCATCGGCCTGGACATCGGCACCA
ACTCTGTGGGCTGGGCCGTGATCACCGACGAGTACAAGGTGCCCAGCAAGAAATTCAAGGTGCTGGGCAA
CACCGACCGGCACAGCATCAAGAAGAACCTGATCGGAGCCCTGCTGTTCGACAGCGGCGAAACAGCCGAG
GCCACCCGGCTGAAGAGAACCGCCAGAAGAAGATACACCAGACGGAAGAACCGGATCTGCTATCTGCAAG
AGATCTTCAGCAACGAGATGGCCAAGGTGGACGACAGCTTCTTCCACAGACTGGAAGAGTCCTTCCTGGT
GGAAGAGGATAAGAAGCACGAGCGGCACCCCATCTTCGGCAACATCGTGGACGAGGTGGCCTACCACGAG
AAGTACCCCACCATCTACCACCTGAGAAAGAAACTGGTGGACAGCACCGACAAGGCCGACCTGCGGCTGA
TCTATCTGGCCCTGGCCCACATGATCAAGTTCCGGGGCCACTTCCTGATCGAGGGCGACCTGAACCCCGA
CAACAGCGACGTGGACAAGCTGTTCATCCAGCTGGTGCAGACCTACAACCAGCTGTTCGAGGAAAACCCC
ATCAACGCCAGCGGCGTGGACGCCAAGGCCATCCTGTCTGCCAGACTGAGCAAGAGCAGACGGCTGGAAA
ATCTGATCGCCCAGCTGCCCGGCGAGAAGAAGAATGGCCTGTTCGGAAACCTGATTGCCCTGAGCCTGGG
CCTGACCCCCAACTTCAAGAGCAACTTCGACCTGGCCGAGGATGCCAAACTGCAGCTGAGCAAGGACACC
TACGACGACGACCTGGACAACCTGCTGGCCCAGATCGGCGACCAGTACGCCGACCTGTTTCTGGCCGCCA
AGAACCTGTCCGACGCCATCCTGCTGAGCGACATCCTGAGAGTGAACACCGAGATCACCAAGGCCCCCCT
GAGCGCCTCTATGATCAAGAGATACGACGAGCACCACCAGGACCTGACCCTGCTGAAAGCTCTCGTGCGG
CAGCAGCTGCCTGAGAAGTACAAAGAGATTTTCTTCGACCAGAGCAAGAACGGCTACGCCGGCTACATTG
ACGGCGGAGCCAGCCAGGAAGAGTTCTACAAGTTCATCAAGCCCATCCTGGAAAAGATGGACGGCACCGA
GGAACTGCTCGTGAAGCTGAACAGAGAGGACCTGCTGCGGAAGCAGCGGACCTTCGACAACGGCAGCATC
CCCCACCAGATCCACCTGGGAGAGCTGCACGCCATTCTGCGGCGGCAGGAAGATTTTTACCCATTCCTGA
AGGACAACCGGGAAAAGATCGAGAAGATCCTGACCTTCCGCATCCCCTACTACGTGGGCCCTCTGGCCAG
GGGAAACAGCAGATTCGCCTGGATGACCAGAAAGAGCGAGGAAACCATCACCCCCTGGAACTTCGAGGAA
GTGGTGGACAAGGGCGCTTCCGCCCAGAGCTTCATCGAGCGGATGACCAACTTCGATAAGAACCTGCCCA
ACGAGAAGGTGCTGCCCAAGCACAGCCTGCTGTACGAGTACTTCACCGTGTATAACGAGCTGACCAAAGT
GAAATACGTGACCGAGGGAATGAGAAAGCCCGCCTTCCTGAGCGGCGAGCAGAAAAAGGCCATCGTGGAC
CTGCTGTTCAAGACCAACCGGAAAGTGACCGTGAAGCAGCTGAAAGAGGACTACTTCAAGAAAATCGAGT
GCTTCGACTCCGTGGAAATCTCCGGCGTGGAAGATCGGTTCAACGCCTCCCTGGGCACATACCACGATCT
GCTGAAAATTATCAAGGACAAGGACTTCCTGGACAATGAGGAAAACGAGGACATTCTGGAAGATATCGTG
CTGACCCTGACACTGTTTGAGGACAGAGAGATGATCGAGGAACGGCTGAAAACCTATGCCCACCTGTTCG
ACGACAAAGTGATGAAGCAGCTGAAGCGGCGGAGATACACCGGCTGGGGCAGGCTGAGCCGGAAGCTGAT
CAACGGCATCCGGGACAAGCAGTCCGGCAAGACAATCCTGGATTTCCTGAAGTCCGACGGCTTCGCCAAC
AGAAACTTCATGCAGCTGATCCACGACGACAGCCTGACCTTTAAAGAGGACATCCAGAAAGCCCAGGTGT
CCGGCCAGGGCGATAGCCTGCACGAGCACATTGCCAATCTGGCCGGCAGCCCCGCCATTAAGAAGGGCAT
CCTGCAGACAGTGAAGGTGGTGGACGAGCTCGTGAAAGTGATGGGCCGGCACAAGCCCGAGAACATCGTG
ATCGAAATGGCCAGAGAGAACCAGACCACCCAGAAGGGACAGAAGAACAGCCGCGAGAGAATGAAGCGGA
TCGAAGAGGGCATCAAAGAGCTGGGCAGCCAGATCCTGAAAGAACACCCCGTGGAAAACACCCAGCTGCA
GAACGAGAAGCTGTACCTGTACTACCTGCAGAATGGGCGGGATATGTACGTGGACCAGGAACTGGACATC
AACCGGCTGTCCGACTACGATGTGGACCATATCGTGCCTCAGAGCTTTCTGAAGGACGACTCCATCGACA
ACAAGGTGCTGACCAGAAGCGACAAGAACCGGGGCAAGAGCGACAACGTGCCCTCCGAAGAGGTCGTGAA
GAAGATGAAGAACTACTGGCGGCAGCTGCTGAACGCCAAGCTGATTACCCAGAGAAAGTTCGACAATCTG
ACCAAGGCCGAGAGAGGCGGCCTGAGCGAACTGGATAAGGCCGGCTTCATCAAGAGACAGCTGGTGGAAA
CCCGGCAGATCACAAAGCACGTGGCACAGATCCTGGACTCCCGGATGAACACTAAGTACGACGAGAATGA
CAAGCTGATCCGGGAAGTGAAAGTGATCACCCTGAAGTCCAAGCTGGTGTCCGATTTCCGGAAGGATTTC
CAGTTTTACAAAGTGCGCGAGATCAACAACTACCACCACGCCCACGACGCCTACCTGAACGCCGTCGTGG
GAACCGCCCTGATCAAAAAGTACCCTAAGCTGGAAAGCGAGTTCGTGTACGGCGACTACAAGGTGTACGA
CGTGCGGAAGATGATCGCCAAGAGCGAGCAGGAAATCGGCAAGGCTACCGCCAAGTACTTCTTCTACAGC
AACATCATGAACTTTTTCAAGACCGAGATTACCCTGGCCAACGGCGAGATCCGGAAGCGGCCTCTGATCG
AGACAAACGGCGAAACCGGGGAGATCGTGTGGGATAAGGGCCGGGATTTTGCCACCGTGCGGAAAGTGCT
GAGCATGCCCCAAGTGAATATCGTGAAAAAGACCGAGGTGCAGACAGGCGGCTTCAGCAAAGAGTCTATC
CTGCCCAAGAGGAACAGCGATAAGCTGATCGCCAGAAAGAAGGACTGGGACCCTAAGAAGTACGGCGGCT
TCGACAGCCCCACCGTGGCCTATTCTGTGCTGGTGGTGGCCAAAGTGGAAAAGGGCAAGTCCAAGAAACT
GAAGAGTGTGAAAGAGCTGCTGGGGATCACCATCATGGAAAGAAGCAGCTTCGAGAAGAATCCCATCGAC
TTTCTGGAAGCCAAGGGCTACAAAGAAGTGAAAAAGGACCTGATCATCAAGCTGCCTAAGTACTCCCTGT
TCGAGCTGGAAAACGGCCGGAAGAGAATGCTGGCCTCTGCCGGCGAACTGCAGAAGGGAAACGAACTGGC
CCTGCCCTCCAAATATGTGAACTTCCTGTACCTGGCCAGCCACTATGAGAAGCTGAAGGGCTCCCCCGAG
GATAATGAGCAGAAACAGCTGTTTGTGGAACAGCACAAGCACTACCTGGACGAGATCATCGAGCAGATCA
GCGAGTTCTCCAAGAGAGTGATCCTGGCCGACGCTAATCTGGACAAAGTGCTGTCCGCCTACAACAAGCA
CCGGGATAAGCCCATCAGAGAGCAGGCCGAGAATATCATCCACCTGTTTACCCTGACCAATCTGGGAGCC
CCTGCCGCCTTCAAGTACTTTGACACCACCATCGACCGGAAGAGGTACACCAGCACCAAAGAGGTGCTGG
ACGCCACCCTGATCCACCAGAGCATCACCGGCCTGTACGAGACACGGATCGACCTGTCTCAGCTGGGAGG
CGACAAGCGACCTGCCGCCACAAAGAAGGCTGGACAGGCTAAGAAGAAGAAAGATTACAAAGACGATGAC
GATAAGGGATCCGGCGCAACAAACTTCTCTCTGCTGAAACAAGCCGGAGATGTCGAAGAGAATCCTGGAC
CGACCGAGTACAAGCCCACGGTGCGCCTCGCCACCCGCGACGACGTCCCCAGGGCCGTACGCACCCTCGC
CGCCGCGTTCGCCGACTACCCCGCCACGCGCCACACCGTCGATCCGGACCGCCACATCGAGCGGGTCACC
GAGCTGCAAGAACTCTTCCTCACGCGCGTCGGGCTCGACATCGGCAAGGTGTGGGTCGCGGACGACGGCG
CCGCGGTGGCGGTCTGGACCACGCCGGAGAGCGTCGAAGCGGGGGCGGTGTTCGCCGAGATCGGCCCGCG
CATGGCCGAGTTGAGCGGTTCCCGGCTGGCCGCGCAGCAACAGATGGAAGGCCTCCTGGCGCCGCACCGG
CCCAAGGAGCCCGCGTGGTTCCTGGCCACCGTCGGAGTCTCGCCCGACCACCAGGGCAAGGGTCTGGGCA
GCGCCGTCGTGCTCCCCGGAGTGGAGGCGGCCGAGCGCGCCGGGGTGCCCGCCTTCCTGGAGACCTCCGC
GCCCCGCAACCTCCCCTTCTACGAGCGGCTCGGCTTCACCGTCACCGCCGACGTCGAGGTGCCCGAAGGA
CCGCGCACCTGGTGCATGACCCGCAAGCCCGGTGCCTGAACGCGTTAAGTCGACAATCAACCTCTGGATT
ACAAAATTTGTGAAAGATTGACTGGTATTCTTAACTATGTTGCTCCTTTTACGCTATGTGGATACGCTGC
TTTAATGCCTTTGTATCATGCTATTGCTTCCCGTATGGCTTTCATTTTCTCCTCCTTGTATAAATCCTGG
TTGCTGTCTCTTTATGAGGAGTTGTGGCCCGTTGTCAGGCAACGTGGCGTGGTGTGCACTGTGTTTGCTG
ACGCAACCCCCACTGGTTGGGGCATTGCCACCACCTGTCAGCTCCTTTCCGGGACTTTCGCTTTCCCCCT
CCCTATTGCCACGGCGGAACTCATCGCCGCCTGCCTTGCCCGCTGCTGGACAGGGGCTCGGCTGTTGGGC
ACTGACAATTCCGTGGTGTTGTCGGGGAAATCATCGTCCTTTCCTTGGCTGCTCGCCTGTGTTGCCACCT
GGATTCTGCGCGGGACGTCCTTCTGCTACGTCCCTTCGGCCCTCAATCCAGCGGACCTTCCTTCCCGCGG
CCTGCTGCCGGCTCTGCGGCCTCTTCCGCGTCTTCGCCTTCGCCCTCAGACGAGTCGGATCTCCCTTTGG
GCCGCCTCCCCGCGTCGACTTTAAGACCAATGACTTACAAGGCAGCTGTAGATCTTAGCCACTTTTTAAA
AGAAAAGGGGGGACTGGAAGGGCTAATTCACTCCCAACGAAGACAAGATCTGCTTTTTGCTTGTACTGGG
TCTCTCTGGTTAGACCAGATCTGAGCCTGGGAGCTCTCTGGCTAACTAGGGAACCCACTGCTTAAGCCTC
AATAAAGCTTGCCTTGAGTGCTTCAAGTAGTGTGTGCCCGTCTGTTGTGTGACTCTGGTAACTAGAGATC
CCTCAGACCCTTTTAGTCAGTGTGGAAAATCTCTAGCAGGGCCCGTTTAAACCCGCTGATCAGCCTCGAC
TGTGCCTTCTAGTTGCCAGCCATCTGTTGTTTGCCCCTCCCCCGTGCCTTCCTTGACCCTGGAAGGTGCC
ACTCCCACTGTCCTTTCCTAATAAAATGAGGAAATTGCATCGCATTGTCTGAGTAGGTGTCATTCTATTC
TGGGGGGTGGGGTGGGGCAGGACAGCAAGGGGGAGGATTGGGAAGACAATAGCAGGCATGCTGGGGATGC
GGTGGGCTCTATGGCTTCTGAGGCGGAAAGAACCAGCTGGGGCTCTAGGGGGTATCCCC
[124 nt withheld, positions 9300-9423]
C
[91 nt withheld, positions 9425-9515]
A
[49 nt withheld, positions 9517-9565]
CCTTTGACGTTGGAGTCCACGTTCTTT
[37 nt withheld, positions 9593-9629]
ACCCTATCTCGGTCTATTCTTTTGATTTATAAGGGATTTTGCCGATTTCGGCCTATTGGTTAAAAAATGA
GCTGATTTAACAAAAATTTAACGCGAATTAATTCTGTGGAATGTGTGTCAGTTAGGGTGTGGAAAGTCCC
CAGGCTCCCCAGCAGGCAGAAGTATGCAAAGCATGCATCTCAATTAGTCAGCAACCAGGTGTGGAAAGTC
CCCAGGCTCCCCAGCAGGCAGAAGTATGCAAAGCATGCATCTCAATTAGTCAGCAACCATAGTCCCGCCC
CTAACTCCGCCCATCCCGCCCCTAACTCCGCCCAGTTCCGCCCATTCTCCGCCCCATGGCTGACTAATTT
TTTTTATTTATGCAGAGGCCGAGGCCGCCTCTGCCTCTGAGCTATTCCAGAAGTAGTGAGGAGGCTTTTT
TGGAGGCCTAGGCTTTTGCAAAAAGCTCCCGGGAGCTTGTATATCCATTTTCGGATCTGATCAGCACGTG
TTGACAATTAATCATCGGCATAGTATATCGGCATAGTATAATACGACAAGGTGAGGAACTAAACCATGGC
CAAGTTGACCAGTGCCGTTCCGGTGCTCACCGCGCGCGACGTCGCCGGAGCGGTCGAGTTCTGGACCGAC
CGGCTCGGGTTCTCCCGGGACTTCGTGGAGGACGACTTCGCCGGTGTGGTCCGGGACGACGTGACCCTGT
TCATCAGCGCGGTCCAGGACCAGGTGGTGCCGGACAACACCCTGGCCTGGGTGTGGGTGCGCGGCCTGGA
CGAGCTGTACGCCGAGTGGTCGGAGGTCGTGTCCACGAACTTCCGGGACGCCTCCGGGCCGGCCATGACC
GAGATCGGCGAGCAGCCGTGGGGGCGGGAGTTCGCCCTGCGCGACCCGGCCGGCAACTGCGTGCACTTCG
TGGCCGAGGAGCAGGACTGACACGTGCTACGAGATTTCGATTCCACCGCCGCCTTCTATGAAAGGTTGGG
CTTCGGAATCGTTTTCCGGGACGCCGGCTGGATGATCCTCCAGCGCGGGGATCTCATGCTGGAGTTCTTC
GCCCACCCCAACTTGTTTATTGCAGCTTATAATGGTTACAAATAAAGCAATAGCATCACAAATTTCACAA
ATAAAGCATTTTTTTCACTGCATTCTAGTTGTGGTTTGTCCAAACTCATCAATGTATCTTATCATGTCTG
TATACCGTCGACCTCTAGCTAGAGCTTGGCGTAATCATGGTCATAGCTGTTTCCTGTGTGAAATTGTTAT
CCGCTCACAATTCCACACAACATACGAGCCGGAAGCATAAAGTGTAAAGCCTGGGGTGCCTAATGAGTGA
GCTAACTCACATTAATTGCGTTGCGCTCACTGCCCGCTTTCCAGTCGGGAAACCTGTCGTGCCAGCTGCA
TTAATGAATCGGCCAACGCGCGGGGAGAGGCGGTTTGCGTATTGGGCGCTCTTCCGCTTCCTCGCTCACT
GACTCGCTGCGCTCGGTCGTTCGGCTGCGGCGAGCGGTATCAGCTCACTCAAAGGCGGTAATACGGTTAT
CCACAGAATCAGGGGATAACGCAGGAAAGAACATGTGAGCAAAAGGCCAGCAAAAGGCCAGGAACCGTAA
AAAGGCCGCGTTGCTGGCGTTTTTCCATAGGCTCCGCCCCCCTGACGAGCATCACAAAAATCGACGCTCA
AGTCAGAGGTGGCGAAACCCGACAGGACTATAAAGATACCAGGCGTTTCCCCCTGGAAGCTCCCTCGTGC
GCTCTCCTGTTCCGACCCTGCCGCTTACCGGATACCTGTCCGCCTTTCTCCCTTCGGGAAGCGTGGCGCT
TTCTCATAGCTCACGCTGTAGGTATCTCAGTTCGGTGTAGGTCGTTCGCTCCAAGCTGGGCTGTGTGCAC
GAACCCCCCGTTCAGCCCGACCGCTGCGCCTTATCCGGTAACTATCGTCTTGAGTCCAACCCGGTAAGAC
ACGACTTATCGCCACTGGCAGCAGCCACTGGTAACAGGATTAGCAGAGCGAGGTATGTAGGCGGTGCTAC
AGAGTTCTTGAAGTGGTGGCCTAACTACGGCTACACTAGAAGAACAGTATTTGGTATCTGCGCTCTGCTG
AAGCCAGTTACCTTCGGAAAAAGAGTTGGTAGCTCTTGATCCGGCAAACAAACCACCGCTGGTAGCGGTG
GTTTTTTTGTTTGCAAGCAGCAGATTACGCGCAGAAAAAAAGGATCTCAAGAAGATCCTTTGATCTTTTC
TACGGGGTCTGACGCTCAGTGGAACGAAAACTCACGTTAAGGGATTTTGGTCATGAGATTATCAAAAAGG
ATCTTCACCTAGATCCTTTTAAATTAAAAATGAAGTTTTAAATCAATCTAAAGTATATATGAGTAAACTT
GGTCTGACAGTTACCAATGCTTAATCAGTGAGGCACCTATCTCAGCGATCTGTCTATTTCGTTCATCCAT
AGTTGCCTGACTCCCCGTCGTGTAGATAACTACGATACGGGAGGGCTTACCATCTGGCCCCAGTGCTGCA
ATGATACCGCGAGACCCACGCTCACCGGCTCCAGATTTATCAGCAATAAACCAGCCAGCCGGAAGGGCCG
AGCGCAGAAGTGGTCCTGCAACTTTATCCGCCTCCATCCAGTCTATTAATTGTTGCCGGGAAGCTAGAGT
AAGTAGTTCGCCAGTTAATAGTTTGCGCAACGTTGTTGCCATTGCTACAGGCATCGTGGTGTCACGCTCG
TCGTTTGGTATGGCTTCATTCAGCTCCGGTTCCCAACGATCAAGGCGAGTTACATGATCCCCCATGTTGT
GCAAAAAAGCGGTTAGCTCCTTCGGTCCTCCGATCGTTGTCAGAAGTAAGTTGGCCGCAGTGTTATCACT
CATGGTTATGGCAGCACTGCATAATTCTCTTACTGTCATGCCATCCGTAAGATGCTTTTCTGTGACTGGT
GAGTACTCAACCAAGTCATTCTGAGAATAGTGTATGCGGCGACCGAGTTGCTCTTGCCCGGCGTCAATAC
GGGATAATACCGCGCCACATAGCAGAACTTTAAAAGTGCTCATCATTGGAAAACGTTCTTCGGGGCGAAA
ACTCTCAAGGATCTTACCGCTGTTGAGATCCAGTTCGATGTAACCCACTCGTGCACCCAACTGATCTTCA
GCATCTTTTACTTTCACCAGCGTTTCTGGGTGAGCAAAAACAGGAAGGCAAAATGCCGCAAAAAAGGGAA
TAAGGGCGACACGGAAATGTTGAATACTCATACTCTTCCTTTTTCAATATTATTGAAGCATTTATCAGGG
TTATTGTCTCATGAGCGGATACATATTTGAATGTATTTAGAAAAATAAACAAATAGGGGTTCCGCGCACA
TTTCCCCGAAAAGTGCCACCTGAC
