>Addgene plasmid #84804 | LCV2 V-1 | addgene partial sequence | sequence record 165525 | SpCas9-F1 5'-cagcacaagcactacctgga-3'
TTCTCCAAGAGAGTGATCCTGGCCGACGCTAATCTGGACAAAGTGCTGTCCGCCTACAACAAGCACCGGG
ATAAGCCCATCAGAGAGCAGGCCGAGAATATCATCCACCTGTTTACCCTGACCAATCTGGGAGCCCCTGC
CGCCTTCAAGTACTTTGACACCACCATCGACCGGAAGAGGTACACCAGCACCAAAGAGGTGCTGGACGCC
ACCCTGATCCACCAGAGCATCACCGGCCTGTACGAGACACGGATCGACCTGTCTCAGCTGGGAGGCGACA
AGCGACCTGCCGCCACAAAGAAGGCTGGACAGGCTAAGAAGAAGAAAGATTACAAAGACGATGACGATAA
GGGATCCGGCGCAACAAACTTCTCTCTGCTGAAACAAGCCGGAGATGTCGAAGAGAATCCTGGACCGACC
GAGTACAAGCCCACGGTGCGCCTCGCCACCCGCGACGACGTCCCCAGGGCCGTACGCACCCTCGCCGCCG
CGTTCGCCGACTACCCCGCCACGCGCCACACCGTCGATCCGGACCGCCACATCGAGCGGGTCACCGAGCT
GCAAGAACTCTTCCTCACGCGCGTCGGGCTCGACATCGGCAAGGTGTGGGTCGCGGACGACGGCGCCGCG
GTGGCGGTCTGGACCACGCCGGAGAGCGTCGAAGCGGGGGCGGTGTTCGCCGAGATCGGCCCGCGCATGG
CCGAGTTGAGCGGTTCCCGGCTGGCCGCGCAGCAACAGATGGAAGGCCTCCTGGCGCCGCACCGGCCCAA
GGAGCCCGCGTGGTTCCTGGCCACCGTCGGAGTCTCGCCCGACCACCAGGGCAAGGGTCTGGGCAGCGCC
GTCGTGCTCCCCGGAGTGGA
