>Addgene plasmid #84804 | LCV2 V-1 | addgene partial sequence | sequence record 165528 | hU6-F 5'-GAGGGCCTATTTCCCATGATT-3'
AATTTCTTGGGTAGTTTGCAGTTTTAAAATTATGTTTTAAAATGGACTATCATATGCTTACCGTAACTTG
AAAGTATTTCGATTTCTTGGCTTTATATATCTTGTGGAAAGGACGAAACACCGGGAGGAAGAGTAGCTCG
CCGGTTTTAGAGCTAGAAATAGCAAGTTAAAATAAGGCTAGTCCGTTATCAACTTGAAAAAGTGGCACCG
AGTCGGTGCTTTTTTGAATTCGCTAGCTAGGTCTTGAAAGGAGTGGGAATTGGCTCCGGTGCCCGTCAGT
GGGCAGAGCGCACATCGCCCACAGTCCCCGA
